>Addgene plasmid #13832 | pMXs-EGFP-Rheb SSVM-IP | addgene partial sequence | sequence record 20064 | EGFP-C 5'-CATGGTCCTGCTGGAGTTCGTG-3'
TGGACGAGCTGTACAAGTCCGGCCGGACTCAGATCTCGAATCAAACAAGTTTGTACAAAAAAGCAGGCTC
CGCGGCCGCCCCCTTCACCATGCCTCAGTCCAAGTCCCGGAAGATCGCCATCCTGGGCTACCGGTCTGTG
GGAAAGTCCTCATTGACAATTCAGTTTGTTGAAGGCCAATTTGTTGATTCCTACGATCCAACCATAGAGA
ACACGTTCACCAAGTTGATCACGGTAAATGGTCAAGAGTATCATCTTCAGCTTGTAGACACAGCGGGGCA
GGATGAATATTCCATTTTTCCTCAGACATACTCCATAGATATTAATGGTTATATTCTTGTGTATTCTGTT
ACATCAATCAAAAGTTTTGAAGTAATTAAAGTTATCCATGGCAAGTTGTTGGATATGGTGGGGAAAGTGC
AGATACCTATTATGTTGGTTGGAAATAAGAAGGACCTGCATATGGAAAGGGTGATCAGCTATGAAGAAGG
AAAGGCTTTGGCAGAATCTTGGAATGCAGCTTTTTTGGAATCTTCTGCTAAAGAAAATCAAACTGCTGTT
GATGTTTTTAAAAGGATAATTTTGGAAGCAGAAAAGATTGATGGAGCAGCTTCACAAGGAAAGTCTTCGA
GCTCGGTGATGTGAAAGGGTGGGCGCGCCGACCCAGCTTTCTTGTACAAAGTGGTTCGAT
