[The description below was written by a language model from this plasmid's Addgene catalogue record.]
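Description:
pMXs-EGFP-Rheb SSVM-IP is a retroviral mammalian expression plasmid built on the pMX-EGFP-gw-IP backbone (about 6.9 kb without insert), a derivative of the pMXs family of Moloney murine leukemia virus-based vectors. It is maintained in E. coli as a high-copy plasmid under ampicillin selection, and transduced or transfected mammalian cells can be selected with puromycin. The "IP" in the name conventionally denotes an IRES-puromycin resistance cassette placed downstream of the cloning site, so that the gene of interest and the drug marker are expressed from one transcript. No feature table is provided, so this arrangement, the promoter (in pMXs vectors normally the viral 5′ LTR) and the packaging signal are inferred from the vector family rather than listed in the record.

The insert, roughly 700 bp, encodes mouse Rheb (Rheb1), a Ras-related small GTPase acting in the PI3K/mTOR pathway, fused at its N terminus to EGFP supplied by the backbone. It carries a cysteine-to-serine substitution at position 181, which changes the C-terminal CAAX motif to SSVM, as reflected in the name. This cysteine is the residue normally farnesylated, so the mutant is expected to be unable to receive the lipid modification that anchors Rheb to membranes. Given the associated study on the differential membrane localization of ERas and Rheb, the construct most plausibly serves as a prenylation-deficient control. The EGFP tag allows its subcellular distribution to be imaged and compared with wild-type Rheb, and retroviral delivery with puromycin selection allows stably expressing cell populations to be generated.
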