Addgene plasmid #13832: pMXs-EGFP-Rheb SSVM-IP
Depositing lab: Shinya Yamanaka. Depositing organization: Kyoto University, Center for iPS Cell Research and Application. Publication: Differential membrane localization of ERas and Rheb, two Ras-related proteins involved in the phosphatidylinositol 3-kinase/mTOR pathway. Takahashi K, Nakagawa M, Young SG, Yamanaka S. J Biol Chem. 2005 Sep 23. 280(38):32768-74. 10.1074/jbc.M506280200 PubMed 16046393.
Backbone
  Vector backbone: pMX-EGFP-gw-IP
  Backbone size w/o insert (bp): 6900
  Vector type: Mammalian Expression, Retroviral
  Selectable markers: Puromycin
Growth in bacteria
  Bacterial resistance: Ampicillin, 100 μg/mL
  Growth temperature: 37°C
  Growth strain: DH5alpha
  Copy number: High Copy
Gene/Insert
  Gene/Insert name: Rheb SSVM
  Species: M. musculus (mouse)
  Insert size (bp): 700
  Mutation: C181 changed to serine
  Entrez Gene: Rheb (a.k.a. Rheb1)
  Tag / fusion protein: EGFP (N terminal on backbone)
  Cloning method: Restriction Enzyme
  Sequencing primers: 5′ EGFP-C
Resource information
  A portion of this plasmid was derived from a plasmid made by: pMXs is from Dr. Toshio Kitamura of the University of Tokyo, the Institute of Medical Science. If you use this plasmid in a paper, please cite: Retrovirus-mediated gene transfer and expression cloning: powerful tools in functional genomics. Exp Hematol. 2003 Nov;31(11):1007-14. Kitamura T, Koshino Y, Shibata F, Oki T, Nakajima H, Nosaka T, Kumagai H.
Terms and licenses: Academic/Nonprofit Terms; Industry Terms: Not Available to Industry
How to cite: pMXs-EGFP-Rheb SSVM-IP was a gift from Shinya Yamanaka (Addgene plasmid # 13832 ; http://n2t.net/addgene:13832 ; RRID:Addgene_13832)
